Addgene plasmid #79571: CIBN-GFP-TMD
Purpose: expression of CIBN domain fused to GFP tagged mouse Syntaxin1 TMD domain (transmembrane domain and polybasic region)
Depositing lab: Pietro De Camilli & Olof Idevall-Hagren. Depositing organization: Yale University. Publication: Optogenetic control of phosphoinositide metabolism. Idevall-Hagren O, Dickson EJ, Hille B, Toomre DK, De Camilli P. Proc Natl Acad Sci U S A. 2012 Aug 28;109(35):E2316-23. doi: 10.1073/pnas.1211305109. Epub 2012 Jul 30. PubMed 22847441.
Backbone
  Vector backbone: pEGFP
  Vector type: Mammalian Expression
Growth in bacteria
  Bacterial resistance: Kanamycin, 50 μg/mL
  Growth temperature: 37°C
  Growth strain: DH5alpha
  Copy number: High Copy
Gene/Insert
  Gene/Insert name: syntaxin 1A
  Species: M. musculus (mouse)
  Mutation: aa 249_288 (C-terminal region (polybasic stretch and transmembrane domain from human Syntaxin 1A)
  Entrez Gene: Stx1a (a.k.a. HPC-1)
  Promoter: CMV
  Tag / fusion protein: CIBN (N terminal on backbone); EGFP (N terminal on backbone)
  Cloning method: Restriction Enzyme; 5′ cloning site PvuI (not destroyed); 3′ cloning site BsrG1 (not destroyed)
  Sequencing primers: 5′ CMV-F; 3′ SV40pA-R
Terms and licenses: Academic/Nonprofit Terms; Industry Terms: Not Available to Industry
Depositor comments: This plasmid contains the C-terminal region (polybasic stretch and transmembrane domain; amino acids 249-288) from human Syntaxin 1A (NM_004603.3).
How to cite: CIBN-GFP-TMD was a gift from Pietro De Camilli & Olof Idevall-Hagren (Addgene plasmid # 79571 ; http://n2t.net/addgene:79571 ; RRID:Addgene_79571)
