[The description below was written by a language model from this plasmid's Addgene catalogue record and pLannotate feature annotations shown in this document.]
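Description:
CIBN-GFP-TMD is a mammalian expression plasmid built on a pEGFP-type backbone. It encodes a three-part fusion protein under the human cytomegalovirus immediate-early enhancer and promoter, terminated by an SV40 polyadenylation signal. Reading along the transcript, the open reading frame begins with CIBN, the N-terminal portion of the Arabidopsis CIB1 transcription factor. EGFP follows, and then a short C-terminal fragment of syntaxin 1A (residues 249–288) comprising the polybasic stretch and transmembrane domain. The record is inconsistent about the origin of this fragment. The species and purpose fields call it mouse, whereas the depositor comment and the feature annotation identify it as human STX1A.

The plasmid replicates in bacteria from a high-copy ColE1/pUC-type origin and also carries an f1 origin. A single NeoR/KanR (Tn5 aminoglycoside phosphotransferase) cassette has tandem bacterial and SV40 early promoters and an HSV TK polyadenylation signal. It provides kanamycin selection in E. coli and could allow G418 selection in mammalian cells. The small ble, bGH poly(A) and large T antigen fragments in the annotation appear to be backbone remnants rather than functional elements.

Functionally, the syntaxin tail serves as a membrane anchor that holds CIBN and its fluorescent marker at the membrane; syntaxin 1A normally resides at the plasma membrane. CIBN binds cryptochrome 2 (CRY2) that has absorbed blue light, so the construct acts as the stationary bait in a light-induced dimerisation system. Co-expressed CRY2-fused proteins can then be recruited to the anchor on illumination. The associated publication concerns optogenetic control of phosphoinositide metabolism, which suggests that the recruited partners are lipid-modifying enzymes, although the record does not name them.
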