Features (pLannotate 1.2.2; 16 found; start..end, strand, type, name):
    717..1226    -  CDS            CIBN: N-terminal portion of the CIB1 transcription factor from Arabidopsis thaliana binds to CRY2 (cryptochrome 2) that has absorbed blue light (Kennedy et al., 2010)
   1261..1464    -  promoter       CMV promoter: human cytomegalovirus (CMV) immediate early promoter
   1465..1768    -  enhancer       CMV enhancer: human cytomegalovirus immediate early enhancer
   1943..2531    -  rep_origin     ori: high-copy-number ColE1/pMB1/pBR322/pUC origin of replication
   2753..2769    +  polyA_signal   bGH poly(A) signal (fragment): bovine growth hormone polyadenylation signal
   2860..2907    -  polyA_signal   HSV TK poly(A) signal: herpes simplex virus thymidine kinase polyadenylation signal (Cole and Stacy, 1985)
   2966..3118    -  CDS            ble (fragment): BLE_KLEPN - Experimental evidence at protein level: Swiss-Prot protein existence level 1. Binding protein with a strong affinity to the bleomycin family of antibiotics. Binds to CL990; an antimitotic-antibiotic compound. From Klebsiella pneumoniae.
   3139..3933    -  CDS            NeoR/KanR: aminoglycoside phosphotransferase from Tn5; aph(3')-II (or nptII); confers resistance to neomycin, kanamycin, and G418 (Geneticin®)
   3968..4325    -  promoter       SV40 promoter: SV40 enhancer and early promoter
   4327..4431    -  promoter       AmpR promoter: bla
   4458..4886    +  rep_origin     f1 ori (sequence partly withheld): f1 bacteriophage origin of replication; arrow indicates direction of (+) strand synthesis
   4920..5041    -  polyA_signal   SV40 poly(A) signal: SV40 polyadenylation signal
   5064..5148    -  CDS            large T antigen (fragment): large T antigen from SV40 (simian virus 40)
   5165..5230    -  misc_feature   MCS: multiple cloning site
   5242..5370    -  CDS            STX1A (fragment): STX1A_HUMAN - Also known as STX1. Experimental evidence at protein level: Swiss-Prot protein existence level 1. Plays an essential role in hormone and neurotransmitter calcium-dependent exocytosis and endocytosis (PubMed:26635000). Part of the SNARE (Soluble NSF Attachment Receptor) complex composed of SNAP25, STX1A and VAMP2 which mediates the fusion of synaptic vesicles with the presynaptic plasma membrane. STX1A and SNAP25 are localized on the plasma membrane while VAMP2 resides in synaptic vesicles. The pairing of the three SNAREs from the N-terminal SNARE motifs to the C-terminal anchors
   5368..701     -  CDS            EGFP (across the origin): EGFP is a basic (constitutively fluorescent) green fluorescent protein published in 1996, derived from Aequorea victoria. It is reported to be a rapidly-maturing weak dimer with moderate acid sensitivity.
>Addgene plasmid #79571 | CIBN-GFP-TMD | addgene full sequence | sequence record 456519 | Addgene NGS Result
ATGCCGAGAGTGATCCCGGCGGCGGTCACGAACTCCAGCAGGACCATGTGATCGCGCTTCTCGTTGGGGT
CTTTGCTCAGGGCGGACTGGGTGCTCAGGTAGTGGTTGTCGGGCAGCAGCACGGGGCCGTCGCCGATGGG
GGTGTTCTGCTGGTAGTGGTCGGCGAGCTGCACGCTGCCGTCCTCGATGTTGTGGCGGATCTTGAAGTTC
ACCTTGATGCCGTTCTTCTGCTTGTCGGCCATGATATAGACGTTGTGGCTGTTGTAGTTGTACTCCAGCT
TGTGCCCCAGGATGTTGCCGTCCTCCTTGAAGTCGATGCCCTTCAGCTCGATGCGGTTCACCAGGGTGTC
GCCCTCGAACTTCACCTCGGCGCGGGTCTTGTAGTTGCCGTCGTCCTTGAAGAAGATGGTGCGCTCCTGG
ACGTAGCCTTCGGGCATGGCGGACTTGAAGAAGTCGTGCTGCTTCATGTGGTCGGGGTAGCGGCTGAAGC
ACTGCACGCCGTAGGTCAGGGTGGTCACGAGGGTGGGCCAGGGCACGGGCAGCTTGCCGGTGGTGCAGAT
GAACTTCAGGGTCAGCTTGCCGTAGGTGGCATCGCCCTCGCCCTCGCCGGACACGCTGAACTTGTGGCCG
TTTACGTCGCCGTCCAGCTCGACCAGGATGGGCACCACCCCGGTGAACAGCTCCTCGCCCTTGCTCACCA
TGGCGACCGGTACATGAATATAATCCGTTTTCTCCAATTCCTTCGTCACTTTAGATGAATCATTAGAGAA
ATTGTTCTCTTCTTTCTTGGCTTTGTGTTTCATCTTCTTGATGCTTTTTGTGCTCCCATTGTTTTGCTCT
GTTATTTTCGACTTCTCTTCTTCTCCTTCTTCTACTAGGTCATCTCTGTTCATCGTCATCTTCTTCGCCG
CCTCATTACAATCCTTAGTCTCTGTATCAAACTTCGCTGCCTTGAAATTTCCAGTCCCAAGCGTCGTTTC
CGGCGAAATTGAGAGTCTTGAATCACCTTCCACCGTCGTCTCACCGTACATCATCGGAAGATTCAAACCG
GCAGTCGAAAGATAGCTGTCCATCTCGCCGCCGGTAATCATTGAAGAATCGGCAAAGAAGCCGGCGAGAG
GAGAATCAAAGGTGGGATTGAGGTACTTGAGGTGAGCCCTTTGGCGCTCTAGGACCGACATGTCAGGAAA
ATTGAGCAAAAGGTCACCTCCTATAGCTCCATTCATGGTGGCGCTAGCGGATCTGACGGTTCACTAAACC
AGCTCTGCTTATATAGACCTCCCACCGTACACGCCTACCGCCCATTTGCGTCAATGGGGCGGAGTTGTTA
CGACATTTTGGAAAGTCCCGTTGATTTTGGTGCCAAAACAAACTCCCATTGACGTCAATGGGGTGGAGAC
TTGGAAATCCCCGTGAGTCAAACCGCTATCCACGCCCATTGATGTACTGCCAAAACCGCATCACCATGGT
AATAGCGATGACTAATACGTAGATGTACTGCCAAGTAGGAAAGTCCCATAAGGTCATGTACTGGGCATAA
TGCCAGGCGGGCCATTTACCGTCATTGACGTCAATAGGGGGCGTACTTGGCATATGATACACTTGATGTA
CTGCCAAGTGGGCAGTTTACCGTAAATACTCCACCCATTGACGTCAATGGAAAGTCCCTATTGGCGTTAC
TATGGGAACATACGTCATTATTGACGTCAATGGGCGGGGGTCGTTGGGCGGTCAGCCAGGCGGGCCATTT
ACCGTAAGTTATGTAACGCGGAACTCCATATATGGGCTATGAACTAATGACCCCGTAATTGATTACTATT
AATAACTAATGCATGGCGGTAATACGGTTATCCACAGAATCAGGGGATAACGCAGGAAAGAACATGTGAG
CAAAAGGCCAGCAAAAGGCCAGGAACCGTAAAAAGGCCGCGTTGCTGGCGTTTTTCCATAGGCTCCGCCC
CCCTGACGAGCATCACAAAAATCGACGCTCAAGTCAGAGGTGGCGAAACCCGACAGGACTATAAAGATAC
CAGGCGTTTCCCCCTGGAAGCTCCCTCGTGCGCTCTCCTGTTCCGACCCTGCCGCTTACCGGATACCTGT
CCGCCTTTCTCCCTTCGGGAAGCGTGGCGCTTTCTCATAGCTCACGCTGTAGGTATCTCAGTTCGGTGTA
GGTCGTTCGCTCCAAGCTGGGCTGTGTGCACGAACCCCCCGTTCAGCCCGACCGCTGCGCCTTATCCGGT
AACTATCGTCTTGAGTCCAACCCGGTAAGACACGACTTATCGCCACTGGCAGCAGCCACTGGTAACAGGA
TTAGCAGAGCGAGGTATGTAGGCGGTGCTACAGAGTTCTTGAAGTGGTGGCCTAACTACGGCTACACTAG
AAGAACAGTATTTGGTATCTGCGCTCTGCTGAAGCCAGTTACCTTCGGAAAAAGAGTTGGTAGCTCTTGA
TCCGGCAAACAAACCACCGCTGGTAGCGGTGGTTTTTTTGTTTGCAAGCAGCAGATTACGCGCAGAAAAA
AAGGATCTCAAGAAGATCCTTTGATCTTTTCTACGGGGTCTGACGCTCAGTGGAACGAAAACTCACGTTA
AGGGATTTTGGTCATGAGATTATCAAAAAGGATCTTCACCTAGATCCTTTTAAATTAAAAATGAAGTTTT
AAATCAATCTAAAGTATATATGAGTAACCTGAGGCTATGGCAGGGCCTGCCGCCCCGACGTTGGCTGCGA
GCCCTGGGCCTTCACCCGAACTTGGGGGGTGGGGTGGGGAAAAGGAAGAAACGCGGGCGTATTGGCCCCA
ATGGGGTCTCGGTGGGGTATCGACAGAGTGCCAGCCCTGGGACCGAACCCCGCGTTTATGAACAAACGAC
CCAACACCGTGCGTTTTATTCTGTCTTTTTATTGCCGTCATAGCGCGGGTTCCTTCCGGTATTGTCTCCT
TCCGTGTTTCAGTTAGCCTCCCCCTAGGGTGGGCGAAGAACTCCAGCATGAGATCCCCGCGCTGGAGGAT
CATCCAGCCGGCGTCCCGGAAAACGATTCCGAAGCCCAACCTTTCATAGAAGGCGGCGGTGGAATCGAAA
TCTCGTGATGGCAGGTTGGGCGTCGCTTGGTCGGTCATTTCGAACCCCAGAGTCCCGCTCAGAAGAACTC
GTCAAGAAGGCGATAGAAGGCGATGCGCTGCGAATCGGGAGCGGCGATACCGTAAAGCACGAGGAAGCGG
TCAGCCCATTCGCCGCCAAGCTCTTCAGCAATATCACGGGTAGCCAACGCTATGTCCTGATAGCGGTCCG
CCACACCCAGCCGGCCACAGTCGATGAATCCAGAAAAGCGGCCATTTTCCACCATGATATTCGGCAAGCA
GGCATCGCCATGGGTCACGACGAGATCCTCGCCGTCGGGCATGCTCGCCTTGAGCCTGGCGAACAGTTCG
GCTGGCGCGAGCCCCTGATGCTCTTCGTCCAGATCATCCTGATCGACAAGACCGGCTTCCATCCGAGTAC
GTGCTCGCTCGATGCGATGTTTCGCTTGGTGGTCGAATGGGCAGGTAGCCGGATCAAGCGTATGCAGCCG
CCGCATTGCATCAGCCATGATGGATACTTTCTCGGCAGGAGCAAGGTGAGATGACAGGAGATCCTGCCCC
GGCACTTCGCCCAATAGCAGCCAGTCCCTTCCCGCTTCAGTGACAACGTCGAGCACAGCTGCGCAAGGAA
CGCCCGTCGTGGCCAGCCACGATAGCCGCGCTGCCTCGTCTTGCAGTTCATTCAGGGCACCGGACAGGTC
GGTCTTGACAAAAAGAACCGGGCGCCCCTGCGCTGACAGCCGGAACACGGCGGCATCAGAGCAGCCGATT
GTCTGTTGTGCCCAGTCATAGCCGAATAGCCTCTCCACCCAAGCGGCCGGAGAACCTGCGTGCAATCCAT
CTTGTTCAATCATGCGAAACGATCCTCATCCTGTCTCTTGATCGATCTTTGCAAAAGCCTAGGCCTCCAA
AAAAGCCTCCTCACTACTTCTGGAATAGCTCAGAGGCCGAGGCGGCCTCGGCCTCTGCATAAATAAAAAA
AATTAGTCAGCCATGGGGCGGAGAATGGGCGGAACTGGGCGGAGTTAGGGGCGGGATGGGCGGAGTTAGG
GGCGGGACTATGGTTGCTGACTAATTGAGATGCATGCTTTGCATACTTCTGCCTGCTGGGGAGCCTGGGG
ACTTTCCACACCTGGTTGCTGACTAATTGAGATGCATGCTTTGCATACTTCTGCCTGCTGGGGAGCCTGG
GGACTTTCCACACCCTAACTGACACACATTCCACAGCTGGTTCTTTCCGCCTCAGGACTCTTCCTTTTTC
AATATTATTGAAGCATTTATCAGGGTTATTGTCTCATGAGCGGATACATATTTGAATGTATTTAGAAAAA
TAAACAAATAGGGGTTCCGCGCACATTTCCCCGAAAAGTGCCACCTG
[124 nt withheld, positions 4458-4581]
C
[91 nt withheld, positions 4583-4673]
A
[49 nt withheld, positions 4675-4723]
CCTTTGACGTTGGAGTCCACGTTCTTT
[37 nt withheld, positions 4751-4787]
ACCCTATCTCGGTCTATTCTTTTGATTTATAAGGGATTTTGCCGATTTCGGCCTATTGGTTAAAAAATGA
GCTGATTTAACAAAAATTTAACGCGAATTTTAACAAAATATTAACGCTTACAATTTACGCGTTAAGATAC
ATTGATGAGTTTGGACAAACCACAACTAGAATGCAGTGAAAAAAATGCTTTATTTGTGAAATTTGTGATG
CTATTGCTTTATTTGTAACCATTATAAGCTGCAATAAACAAGTTAACAACAACAATTGCATTCATTTTAT
GTTTCAGGTTCAGGGGGAGGTGTGGGAGGTTTTTTAAAGCAAGTAAAACCTCTACAAATGTGGTATGGCT
GATTATGATCAGTTATCTAGATCCGGTGGATCCCGGGCCCGCGGTACCGTCGACTGCAGAATTCGAAGCT
TGAGCTCGAGATCTGAGTCCGGACTTGTACACTAGGCGAAGATGCCCCCAACAGTGGAGGCGATGACGAT
GCCCAGGATCACACAGCAGATGATGATCATGATTTTCTTCCGGCGCGCCTTGCTCTGGTACTTGACGGCC
TTCTTGGTGTCAGACGATCGCTCGTCC
