>Addgene plasmid #79571 | CIBN-GFP-TMD Sequencing Result | analyzer sequence | sequence record 152261
GCAGAGCTGGTTTAGTGAACCGTCAGATCCGCTAGCGCCACCATGAATGGAGCTATAGGAGGTGACCTTT
TGCTCAATTTTCCTGACATGTCGGTCCTAGAGCGCCAAAGGGCTCACCTCAAGTACCTCAATCCCACCTT
TGATTCTCCTCTCGCCGGCTTCTTTGCCGATTCTTCAATGATTACCGGCGGCGAGATGGACAGCTATCTT
TCGACTGCCGGTTTGAATCTTCCGATGATGTACGGTGAGACGACGGTGGAAGGTGATTCAAGACTCTCAA
TTTCGCCGGAAACGACGCTTGGGACTGGAAATTTCAAGGCAGCGAAGTTTGATACAGAGACTAAGGATTG
TAATGAGGCGGCGAAGAAGATGACGATGAACAGAGATGACCTAGTAGAAGAAGGAGAAGAAGAGAAGTCG
AAAATAACAGAGCAAAACAATGGGAGCACAAAAAGCATCAAGAAGATGAAACACAAAGCCAAGAAAGAAG
AGAACAATTTCTCTAATGATTCATCTAAAGTGACGAAGGAATTGGAGAAAACGGATTATATTCATGTACC
GGTCGCCATGGTGAGCAAGGGCGAGGAGCTGTTCACCGGGGTGGTGCCCATCCTGGTCGAGCTGGACGGC
GACGTAAACGGCCACAAGTTCAGCGTGTCCGGCGAGGGCGAGGGCGATGCCACCTACGGCAAGCTGACCC
TGAAGTTCATCTGCACCACCGGCAAGCTGCCCGTGCCCTGGCCCACCCTCGTGACCACCCTGACCTACGG
CGTGCAGTGCTTCAGCCGCTACCCCGACCACATGAAGCAGCACGACTTCTTCAAGTCCGCCATGCCCGAA
GGCTACGTCCAGGAGCGCACCATCTTCTTCAAGGACGACGGCAACTACAAGACCCGCGCCGAGGTGAAGT
TCGAGGGCGACACCCTGGTGAACCGCATCGAGCTGAAGGGCATCGACTTCAAGGAGGACGGCAACATCCT
GGGGCACAAGCTGGGAGTACAACTACAACAGCCCCAACGTCTATTTCATGGCCGACAAGCAGAAGAA
