>Addgene plasmid #79571 | CIBN-GFP-TMD Sequencing Result | analyzer sequence | sequence record 152262
CTCATAACAAGTTACAACAACAATTGCATTCATTTTATGTTTCAGGTTCAGGGGGAGGTGTGGGAGGTTT
TTTAAAGCAAGTAAAACCTCTACAAATGTGGTATGGCTGATTATGATCAGTTATCTAGATCCGGTGGATC
CCGGGCCCGCGGTACCGTCGACTGCAGAATTCGAAGCTTGAGCTCGAGATCTGAGTCCGGACTTGTACAC
TAGGCGAAGATGCCCCCAACAGTGGAGGCGATGACGATGCCCAGGATCACACAGCAGATGATGATCATGA
TTTTCTTCCGGCGCGCCTTGCTCTGGTACTTGACGGCCTTCTTGGTGTCAGACGATCGCTCGTCCATGCC
GAGAGTGATCCCGGCGGCGGTCACGAACTCCAGCAGGACCATGTGATCGCGCTTCTCGTTGGGGTCTTTG
CTCAGGGCGGACTGGGTGCTCAGGTAGTGGTTGTCGGGCAGCAGCACGGGGCCGTCGCCGATGGGGGTGT
TCTGCTGGTAGTGGTCGGCGAGCTGCACGCTGCCGTCCTCGATGTTGTGGCGGATCTTGAAGTTCACCTT
GATGCCGTTCTTCTGCTTGTCGGCCATGATATAGACGTTGTGGCTGTTGTAGTTGTACTCCAGCTTGTGC
CCCAGGATGTTGCCGTCCTCCTTGAAGTCGATGCCCTTCAGCTCGATGCGGTTCACCAGGGTGTCGCCCT
CGAACTTCACCTCGGCGCGGGTCTTGTAGTTGCCGTCGTCCTTGAAGAAGATGGTGCGCTCCTGGACGTA
GCCTTCGGGCATGGCGGACTTGAAGAAGTCGTGCTGCTTCATGTGGTCGGGGTAGCGGCTGAAGCACTGC
ACGCCGTAGGTCAGGGTGGTCACGAGGGTGGGCCAGGGCACGGGCAGCTTGCCGGTGGTGCAGATGAACT
TCAGGGTCAGCTTGCCGTAGGTGGCATCGCCCTCGCCCTCGCCGGACACGCTGAACTTGTGGCCGTTTAC
GTCGCCGTCCAGCTCGACAGGATGGGCACCACCCCGGTGAACAGCTCCTCGCCCTTGCTCACCATGGG
